>Addgene plasmid #143734 | TFORF0877 | addgene full sequence | sequence record 471130 | Addgene NGS Result
TTAATGTAGTCTTATGCAATACTCTTGTAGTCTTGCAACATGGTAACGATGAGTTAGCAACATGCCTTAC
AAGGAGAGAAAAAGCACCGTGCATGCCGATTGGTGGAAGTAAGGTGGTACGATCGTGCCTTATTAGGAAG
GCAACAGACGGGTCTGACATGGATTGGACGAACCACTGAATTGCCGCATTGCAGAGATATTGTATTTAAG
TGCCTAGCTCGATACATAAACGGGTCTCTCTGGTTAGACCAGATCTGAGCCTGGGAGCTCTCTGGCTAAC
TAGGGAACCCACTGCTTAAGCCTCAATAAAGCTTGCCTTGAGTGCTTCAAGTAGTGTGTGCCCGTCTGTT
GTGTGACTCTGGTAACTAGAGATCCCTCAGACCCTTTTAGTCAGTGTGGAAAATCTCTAGCAGTGGCGCC
CGAACAGGGACTTGAAAGCGAAAGGGAAACCAGAGGAGCTCTCTCGACGCAGGACTCGGCTTGCTGAAGC
GCGCACGGCAAGAGGCGAGGGGCGGCGACTGGTGAGTACGCCAAAAATTTTGACTAGCGGAGGCTAGAAG
GAGAGAGATGGGTGCGAGAGCGTCAGTATTAAGCGGGGGAGAATTAGATCGCGATGGGAAAAAATTCGGT
TAAGGCCAGGGGGAAAGAAAAAATATAAATTAAAACATATAGTATGGGCAAGCAGGGAGCTAGAACGATT
CGCAGTTAATCCTGGCCTGTTAGAAACATCAGAAGGCTGTAGACAAATACTGGGACAGCTACAACCATCC
CTTCAGACAGGATCAGAAGAACTTAGATCATTATATAATACAGTAGCAACCCTCTATTGTGTGCATCAAA
GGATAGAGATAAAAGACACCAAGGAAGCTTTAGACAAGATAGAGGAAGAGCAAAACAAAAGTAAGACCAC
CGCACAGCAAGCGGCCGCTGATCTTCAGACCTGGAGGAGGAGATATGAGGGACAATTGGAGAAGTGAATT
ATATAAATATAAAGTAGTAAAAATTGAACCATTAGGAGTAGCACCCACCAAGGCAAAGAGAAGAGTGGTG
CAGAGAGAAAAAAGAGCAGTGGGAATAGGAGCTTTGTTCCTTGGGTTCTTGGGAGCAGCAGGAAGCACTA
TGGGCGCAGCGTCAATGACGCTGACGGTACAGGCCAGACAATTATTGTCTGGTATAGTGCAGCAGCAGAA
CAATTTGCTGAGGGCTATTGAGGCGCAACAGCATCTGTTGCAACTCACAGTCTGGGGCATCAAGCAGCTC
CAGGCAAGAATCCTGGCTGTGGAAAGATACCTAAAGGATCAACAGCTCCTGGGGATTTGGGGTTGCTCTG
GAAAACTCATTTGCACCACTGCTGTGCCTTGGAATGCTAGTTGGAGTAATAAATCTCTGGAACAGATTTG
GAATCACACGACCTGGATGGAGTGGGACAGAGAAATTAACAATTACACAAGCTTAATACACTCCTTAATT
GAAGAATCGCAAAACCAGCAAGAAAAGAATGAACAAGAATTATTGGAATTAGATAAATGGGCAAGTTTGT
GGAATTGGTTTAACATAACAAATTGGCTGTGGTATATAAAATTATTCATAATGATAGTAGGAGGCTTGGT
AGGTTTAAGAATAGTTTTTGCTGTACTTTCTATAGTGAATAGAGTTAGGCAGGGATATTCACCATTATCG
TTTCAGACCCACCTCCCAACCCCGAGGGGACCCATGCATTGCATCTCAATTAGTCAGCAACCAGGTGTGG
AAAGTCCCCAGGCTCCCCAGCAGGCAGAAGTATGCAAAGCATGCGTCTCAATTAGTCAGCAACCATAGTC
CCGCCCCTAACTCCGCCCATCCCGCCCCTAACTCCGCCCAGTTCCGCCCATTCTCCGCCCCATGGCTGAC
TAATTTTTTTTATTTATGCAGAGGCCGAGGCCGCCTCGGCCTCTGAGCTATTCCAGAAGTAGTGAGGAGG
CTTTTTTGGAGGCCTAGGCTTTTGCAAAAAGCTTTCTAGAGGTACCACCGGAGCTTACCATGACCGAGTA
CAAGCCCACGGTGCGCCTCGCCACCCGCGACGACGTCCCCAGGGCCGTACGCACCCTCGCCGCCGCGTTC
GCCGACTACCCCGCCACGCGCCACACCGTCGATCCGGACCGCCACATCGAGCGGGTCACCGAGCTGCAAG
AACTCTTCCTCACGCGCGTCGGGCTCGACATCGGCAAGGTGTGGGTCGCGGACGACGGCGCCGCCGTGGC
GGTCTGGACCACGCCGGAGAGCGTCGAAGCGGGGGCGGTGTTCGCCGAGATCGGCCCGCGCATGGCCGAG
TTGAGCGGTTCCCGGCTGGCCGCGCAGCAACAGATGGAAGGCCTCCTGGCGCCGCACCGGCCCAAGGAGC
CCGCGTGGTTCCTGGCCACCGTCGGCGTCTCGCCCGACCACCAGGGCAAGGGTCTGGGCAGCGCCGTCGT
GCTCCCCGGAGTGGAGGCGGCCGAGCGCGCCGGGGTGCCCGCCTTCCTGGAGACCTCCGCGCCCCGCAAC
CTCCCCTTCTACGAGCGGCTCGGCTTCACCGTCACCGCCGACGTCGAGGTGCCCGAAGGACCGCGCACCT
GGTGCATGACCCGCAAGCCCGGTGCCAGTTAACGAATTCTAGATCTTGAGACAAATGGCAGTATTCATCC
ACAATTTTAAAAGAAAAGGGGGGATTGGGGGGTACAGTGCAGGGGAAAGAATAGTAGACATAATAGCAAC
AGACATACAAACTAAAGAATTACAAAAACAAATTACAAAAATTCAAAATTTTCGGGTTTATTACAGGGAC
AGCAGAGATCCACTTTGGCGCCGGCTCGAGGCCTGCAGGTGCAAAGATGGATAAAGTTTTAAACAGAGAG
GAATCTTTGCAGCTAATGGACCTTCTAGGTCTTGAAAGGAGTGGGAATTGGCTCCGGTGCCCGTCAGTGG
GCAGAGCGCACATCGCCCACAGTCCCCGAGAAGTTGGGGGGAGGGGTCGGCAATTGAACCGGTGCCTAGA
GAAGGTGGCGCGGGGTAAACTGGGAAAGTGATGTCGTGTACTGGCTCCGCCTTTTTCCCGAGGGTGGGGG
AGAACCGTATATAAGTGCAGTAGTCGCCGTGAACGTTCTTTTTCGCAACGGGTTTGCCGCCAGAACACAG
GTAAGTGCCGTGTGTGGTTCCCGCGGGCCTGGCCTCTTTACGGGTTATGGCCCTTGCGTGCCTTGAATTA
CTTCCACCTGGCTGCAGTACGTGATTCTTGATCCCGAGCTTCGGGTTGGAAGTGGGTGGGAGAGTTCGAG
GCCTTGCGCTTAAGGAGCCCCTTCGCCTCGTGCTTGAGTTGAGGCCTGGCCTGGGCGCTGGGGCCGCCGC
GTGCGAATCTGGTGGCACCTTCGCGCCTGTCTCGCTGCTTTCGATAAGTCTCTAGCCATTTAAAATTTTT
GATGACCTGCTGCGACGCTTTTTTTCTGGCAAGATAGTCTTGTAAATGCGGGCCAAGATCTGCACACTGG
TATTTCGGTTTTTGGGGCCGCGGGCGGCGACGGGGCCCGTGCGTCCCAGCGCACATGTTCGGCGAGGCGG
GGCCTGCGAGCGCGGCCACCGAGAATCGGACGGGGGTAGTCTCAAGCTGGCCGGCCTGCTCTGGTGCCTG
GCCTCGCGCCGCCGTGTATCGCCCCGCCCTGGGCGGCAAGGCTGGCCCGGTCGGCACCAGTTGCGTGAGC
GGAAAGATGGCCGCTTCCCGGCCCTGCTGCAGGGAGCTCAAAATGGAGGACGCGGCGCTCGGGAGAGCGG
GCGGGTGAGTCACCCACACAAAGGAAAAGGGCCTTTCCGTCCTCAGCCGTCGCTTCATGTGACTCCACGG
AGTACCGGGCGCCGTCCAGGCACCTCGATTAGTTCTCGAGCTTTTGGAGTACGTCGTCTTTAGGTTGGGG
GGAGGGGTTTTATGCGATGGAGTTTCCCCACACTGAGTGGGTGGAGACTGAAGTTAGGCCAGCTTGGCAC
TTGATGTAATTCTCCTTGGAATTTGCCCTTTTTGAGTTTGGATCTTGGTTCATTCTCAAGCCTCAGACAG
TGGTTCAAAGTTTTTTTCTTCCATTTCAGGTGTCGTGAGGCTAGCACCGCCACCATGCGCGGCTCTGTGG
AGTGCACCTGGGGTTGGGGGCACTGTGCCCCCAGCCCCCTGCTCCTTTGGACTCTACTTCTGTTTGCAGC
CCCATTTGGCCTGCTGGGGGAGAAGACCCGCCAGCTGCTTGAGTTTGACAGCACCAACGTGTCCGATACG
GCAGCAAAGCCTTTGGGAAGACCATATCCTCCATACTCCTTGGCCGATTTCTCTTGGAACAACATCACTG
ATTCATTGGATCCTGCCACCCTGAGTGCCACATTTCAAGGCCACCCCATGAACGACCCTACCAGGACTTT
TGCCAATGGCAGCCTGGCCTTCAGGGTCCAGGCCTTTTCCAGGTCCAGCCGACCAGCCCAACCCCCTCGC
CTCCTGCACACAGCAGACACCTGTCAGCTAGAGGTGGCCCTGATTGGAGCCTCTCCCCGGGGAAACCGTT
CCCTGTTTGGGCTGGAGGTAGCCACATTGGGCCAGGGCCCTGACTGCCCCTCAATGCAGGAGCAGCACTC
CATCGACGATGAATATGCACCGGCCGTCTTCCAGTTGGACCAGCTACTGTGGGGCTCCCTCCCATCAGGC
TTTGCACAGTGGCGACCAGTGGCTTACTCCCAGAAGCCGGGGGGCCGAGAATCAGCCCTGCCCTGCCAAG
CTTCCCCTCTTCATCCTGCCTTAGCATACTCTCTTCCCCAGTCACCCATTGTCCGAGCCTTCTTTGGGTC
CCAGAATAACTTCTGTGCCTTCAATCTGACGTTCGGGGCTTCCACAGGCCCTGGCTATTGGGACCAACAC
TACCTCAGCTGGTCGATGCTCCTGGGTGTGGGCTTCCCTCCAGTGGACGGCTTGTCCCCACTAGTCCTGG
GCATCATGGCAGTGGCCCTGGGTGCCCCAGGGCTCATGCTGCTAGGGGGCGGCTTGGTTCTGCTGCTGCA
CCACAAGAAGTACTCAGAGTACCAGTCCATAAATTAGTAATGAACTAGTCCGTAACTTGAAAGTATTTCG
ATTTCTTGGCTTTATATATCTTGTGGAAAGGACGATAGCCTGGCAGTAGCATCGCAACGACGCGTTAAGT
CGACAATCAACCTCTGGATTACAAAATTTGTGAAAGATTGACTGGTATTCTTAACTATGTTGCTCCTTTT
ACGCTATGTGGATACGCTGCTTTAATGCCTTTGTATCATGCTATTGCTTCCCGTATGGCTTTCATTTTCT
CCTCCTTGTATAAATCCTGGTTGCTGTCTCTTTATGAGGAGTTGTGGCCCGTTGTCAGGCAACGTGGCGT
GGTGTGCACTGTGTTTGCTGACGCAACCCCCACTGGTTGGGGCATTGCCACCACCTGTCAGCTCCTTTCC
GGGACTTTCGCTTTCCCCCTCCCTATTGCCACGGCGGAACTCATCGCCGCCTGCCTTGCCCGCTGCTGGA
CAGGGGCTCGGCTGTTGGGCACTGACAATTCCGTGGTGTTGTCGGGGAAATCATCGTCCTTTCCTTGGCT
GCTCGCCTGTGTTGCCACCTGGATTCTGCGCGGGACGTCCTTCTGCTACGTCCCTTCGGCCCTCAATCCA
GCGGACCTTCCTTCCCGCGGCCTGCTGCCGGCTCTGCGGCCTCTTCCGCGTCTTCGCCTTCGCCCTCAGA
CGAGTCGGATCTCCCTTTGGGCCGCCTCCCCGCGTCGACTTTAAGACCAATGACTTACAAGGCAGCTGTA
GATCTTAGCCACTTTTTAAAAGAAAAGGGGGGACTGGAAGGGCTAATTCACTCCCAACGAAGACAAGATC
TGCTTTTTGCTTGTACTGGGTCTCTCTGGTTAGACCAGATCTGAGCCTGGGAGCTCTCTGGCTAACTAGG
GAACCCACTGCTTAAGCCTCAATAAAGCTTGCCTTGAGTGCTTCAAGTAGTGTGTGCCCGTCTGTTGTGT
GACTCTGGTAACTAGAGATCCCTCAGACCCTTTTAGTCAGTGTGGAAAATCTCTAGCAGTACGTATAGTA
GTTCATGTCATCTTATTATTCAGTATTTATAACTTGCAAAGAAATGAATATCAGAGAGTGAGAGGAACTT
GTTTATTGCAGCTTATAATGGTTACAAATAAAGCAATAGCATCACAAATTTCACAAATAAAGCATTTTTT
TCACTGCATTCTAGTTGTGGTTTGTCCAAACTCATCAATGTATCTTATCATGTCTGGCTCTAGCTATCCC
GCCCCTAACTCCGCCCATCCCGCCCCTAACTCCGCCCAGTTCCGCCCATTCTCCGCCCCATGGCTGACTA
ATTTTTTTTATTTATGCAGAGGCCGAGGCCGCCTCGGCCTCTGAGCTATTCCAGAAGTAGTGAGGAGGCT
TTTTTGGAGGCCTAGGGACGTACCCAATTCGCCCTATAGTGAGTCGTATTACGCGCGCTCACTGGCCGTC
GTTTTACAACGTCGTGACTGGGAAAACCCTGGCGTTACCCAACTTAATCGCCTTGCAGCACATCCCCCTT
TCGCCAGCTGGCGTAATAGCGAAGAGGCCCGCACCGATCGCCCTTCCCAACAGTTGCGCAGCCTGAATGG
CGAATGGG
[124 nt withheld, positions 6659-6782]
C
[91 nt withheld, positions 6784-6874]
A
[49 nt withheld, positions 6876-6924]
CCTTTGACGTTGGAGTCCACGTTCTTT
[37 nt withheld, positions 6952-6988]
ACCCTATCTCGGTCTATTCTTTTGATTTATAAGGGATTTTGCCGATTTCGGCCTATTGGTTAAAAAATGA
GCTGATTTAACAAAAATTTAACGCGAATTTTAACAAAATATTAACGCTTACAATTTAGGTGGCACTTTTC
GGGGAAATGTGCGCGGAACCCCTATTTGTTTATTTTTCTAAATACATTCAAATATGTATCCGCTCATGAG
ACAATAACCCTGATAAATGCTTCAATAATATTGAAAAAGGAAGAGTATGAGTATTCAACATTTCCGTGTC
GCCCTTATTCCCTTTTTTGCGGCATTTTGCCTTCCTGTTTTTGCTCACCCAGAAACGCTGGTGAAAGTAA
AAGATGCTGAAGATCAGTTGGGTGCACGAGTGGGTTACATCGAACTGGATCTCAACAGCGGTAAGATCCT
TGAGAGTTTTCGCCCCGAAGAACGTTTTCCAATGATGAGCACTTTTAAAGTTCTGCTATGTGGCGCGGTA
TTATCCCGTATTGACGCCGGGCAAGAGCAACTCGGTCGCCGCATACACTATTCTCAGAATGACTTGGTTG
AGTACTCACCAGTCACAGAAAAGCATCTTACGGATGGCATGACAGTAAGAGAATTATGCAGTGCTGCCAT
AACCATGAGTGATAACACTGCGGCCAACTTACTTCTGACAACGATCGGAGGACCGAAGGAGCTAACCGCT
TTTTTGCACAACATGGGGGATCATGTAACTCGCCTTGATCGTTGGGAACCGGAGCTGAATGAAGCCATAC
CAAACGACGAGCGTGACACCACGATGCCTGTAGCAATGGCAACAACGTTGCGCAAACTATTAACTGGCGA
ACTACTTACTCTAGCTTCCCGGCAACAATTAATAGACTGGATGGAGGCGGATAAAGTTGCAGGACCACTT
CTGCGCTCGGCCCTTCCGGCTGGCTGGTTTATTGCTGATAAATCTGGAGCCGGTGAGCGTGGGTCTCGCG
GTATCATTGCAGCACTGGGGCCAGATGGTAAGCCCTCCCGTATCGTAGTTATCTACACGACGGGGAGTCA
GGCAACTATGGATGAACGAAATAGACAGATCGCTGAGATAGGTGCCTCACTGATTAAGCATTGGTAACTG
TCAGACCAAGTTTACTCATATATACTTTAGATTGATTTAAAACTTCATTTTTAATTTAAAAGGATCTAGG
TGAAGATCCTTTTTGATAATCTCATGACCAAAATCCCTTAACGTGAGTTTTCGTTCCACTGAGCGTCAGA
CCCCGTAGAAAAGATCAAAGGATCTTCTTGAGATCCTTTTTTTCTGCGCGTAATCTGCTGCTTGCAAACA
AAAAAACCACCGCTACCAGCGGTGGTTTGTTTGCCGGATCAAGAGCTACCAACTCTTTTTCCGAAGGTAA
CTGGCTTCAGCAGAGCGCAGATACCAAATACTGTTCTTCTAGTGTAGCCGTAGTTAGGCCACCACTTCAA
GAACTCTGTAGCACCGCCTACATACCTCGCTCTGCTAATCCTGTTACCAGTGGCTGCTGCCAGTGGCGAT
AAGTCGTGTCTTACCGGGTTGGACTCAAGACGATAGTTACCGGATAAGGCGCAGCGGTCGGGCTGAACGG
GGGGTTCGTGCACACAGCCCAGCTTGGAGCGAACGACCTACACCGAACTGAGATACCTACAGCGTGAGCT
ATGAGAAAGCGCCACGCTTCCCGAAGGGAGAAAGGCGGACAGGTATCCGGTAAGCGGCAGGGTCGGAACA
GGAGAGCGCACGAGGGAGCTTCCAGGGGGAAACGCCTGGTATCTTTATAGTCCTGTCGGGTTTCGCCACC
TCTGACTTGAGCGTCGATTTTTGTGATGCTCGTCAGGGGGGCGGAGCCTATGGAAAAACGCCAGCAACGC
GGCCTTTTTACGGTTCCTGGCCTTTTGCTGGCCTTTTGCTCACATGTTCTTTCCTGCGTTATCCCCTGAT
TCTGTGGATAACCGTATTACCGCCTTTGAGTGAGCTGATACCGCTCGCCGCAGCCGAACGACCGAGCGCA
GCGAGTCAGTGAGCGAGGAAGCGGAAGAGCGCCCAATACGCAAACCGCCTCTCCCCGCGCGTTGGCCGAT
TCATTAATGCAGCTGGCACGACAGGTTTCCCGACTGGAAAGCGGGCAGTGAGCGCAACGCAATTAATGTG
AGTTAGCTCACTCATTAGGCACCCCAGGCTTTACACTTTATGCTTCCGGCTCGTATGTTGTGTGGAATTG
TGAGCGGATAACAATTTCACACAGGAAACAGCTATGACCATGATTACGCCAAGCGCGCAATTAACCCTCA
CTAAAGGGAACAAAAGCTGGAGCTGCAAGC
Features (pLannotate 1.2.2; 31 found; start..end, strand, type, name):
      5..231     +  promoter       RSV promoter: Rous sarcoma virus enhancer/promoter
    232..412     +  LTR            5' LTR (truncated): truncated 5' long terminal repeat (LTR) from HIV-1
    459..584     +  misc_feature   HIV-1 Ψ: packaging signal of human immunodeficiency virus type 1
    568..931     +  CDS            HIV-1 gag (fragment): gag protein from human immunodeficiency virus 1; gag
   1077..1310    +  misc_feature   RRE: The Rev response element (RRE) of HIV-1 allows for Rev-dependent mRNA export from the nucleus to the cytoplasm.
   1687..1713    +  CDS            Rev (fragment): human immunodeficiency virus 1 (HIV-1) Rev protein; rev; enhances nuclear export of unspliced and incompletely spliced viral mRNAs
   1720..1743    +  promoter       SV40 promoter (fragment): SV40 early promoter
   1744..1815    +  promoter       SV40 promoter (fragment): SV40 enhancer and early promoter
   1839..1974    +  rep_origin     SV40 ori: SV40 origin of replication
   2020..2616    +  CDS            PuroR (fragment): puromycin N-acetyltransferase; pac from Streptomyces; confers resistance to puromycin
   2665..2782    +  misc_feature   cPPT/CTS: central polypurine tract and central termination sequence of HIV-1
   2847..2913    +  CDS            small t antigen (fragment): SV40 (simian virus 40) small t antigen
   2920..4098    +  promoter       EF-1α promoter: strong constitutive promoter for human elongation factor EF-1α
   4115..5074    +  CDS            GLMP (fragment): GLMP_HUMAN - Also known as C1orf85 From Homo sapiens (Human).
   5090..5143    +  promoter       U6 promoter (fragment): RNA polymerase III promoter for human U6 snRNA
   5185..5773    +  misc_feature   WPRE: woodchuck hepatitis virus posttranscriptional regulatory element
   5824..5843    +  misc_feature   cPPT/CTS (fragment): central polypurine tract and central termination sequence of HIV-1
   5845..6078    +  LTR            3' LTR (ΔU3): self-inactivating 3' long terminal repeat (LTR) from HIV-1
   6156..6277    +  polyA_signal   SV40 poly(A) signal: SV40 polyadenylation signal
   6317..6452    +  rep_origin     SV40 ori: SV40 origin of replication
   6473..6491    -  promoter       T7 promoter: promoter for bacteriophage T7 RNA polymerase
   6499..6654    +  CDS            lacZα (fragment): LacZα fragment of β-galactosidase; lacZ fragment
   6659..7087    +  rep_origin     f1 ori (sequence partly withheld): f1 bacteriophage origin of replication; arrow indicates direction of (+) strand synthesis
   7140..7244    +  promoter       AmpR promoter: bla
   7245..8105    +  CDS            AmpR: β-lactamase; bla; confers resistance to ampicillin, carbenicillin, and related antibiotics
   8276..8864    +  rep_origin     ori: high-copy-number ColE1/pMB1/pBR322/pUC origin of replication
   9047..9139    +  CDS            lacI (fragment): lac repressor; lacI; The lac repressor binds to the lac operator to inhibit transcription in E. coli. This inhibition can be relieved by adding lactose or isopropyl-β-D-thiogalactopyranoside (IPTG).
   9152..9173    +  protein_bind   CAP binding site: CAP binding activates transcription in the presence of cAMP. E. coli catabolite activator protein
   9188..9218    +  promoter       lac promoter: promoter for the E. coli lac operon
   9226..9242    +  protein_bind   lac operator: The lac repressor binds to the lac operator to inhibit transcription in E. coli. This inhibition can be relieved by adding lactose or isopropyl-β-D-thiogalactopyranoside (IPTG). lac repressor encoded by lacI
   9287..9305    +  promoter       T3 promoter: promoter for bacteriophage T3 RNA polymerase
