[The description below was written by a language model from this plasmid's Addgene catalogue record and pLannotate feature annotations shown in this document.]
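Description:
TFORF0877 is a lentiviral mammalian expression plasmid built on the pLX_TRC317 backbone from the Broad Institute Genetic Perturbation Platform. It carries the human GLMP open reading frame (also known as C1orf85 or NCU-G1) as one member of a barcoded transcription factor ORF collection. In bacteria it is maintained through a high-copy ColE1/pUC-type origin and selected with ampicillin via the β-lactamase gene. An f1 origin and remnants of a lac/T7/T3 cloning region are also present in the backbone. The depositor warns that the plasmid can recombine, as is common for LTR-containing vectors.

The viral portion follows a third-generation, self-inactivating design. An RSV promoter fused to a truncated HIV-1 5' LTR drives genomic RNA production in packaging cells, followed by the Ψ packaging signal, a gag fragment, the Rev response element and a cPPT/CTS. A ΔU3 3' LTR and an SV40 polyadenylation signal close the transfer cassette. Two expression units sit inside it. An SV40 early promoter drives puromycin N-acetyltransferase for selecting transduced cells, and the human EF-1α promoter drives the synthesized GLMP ORF, with a WPRE downstream to enhance transcript stability and expression. The annotation matches GLMP over about 960 bp, somewhat less than the 1,064 bp listed insert. The unique 24-bp barcode mentioned in the record is not annotated as a feature, so its position cannot be stated from the table. A short U6 promoter fragment lies between the ORF and the WPRE.

The construct is intended for stable overexpression of the ORF, individually or in pooled screens where the barcode identifies which factor each cell received, as in directed differentiation studies.
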