Addgene plasmid #143734: TFORF0877
Purpose: Lentiviral vector for overexpressing transcription factor ORFs with unique 24-bp barcodes. Barcodes facilitate identification of transcription factors in pooled screens.
Depositing lab: Feng Zhang. Depositing organization: Broad Institute. Publication: A transcription factor atlas of directed differentiation. Joung J, Ma S, Tay T, Geiger-Schuller KR, Kirchgatterer PC, Verdine VK, Guo B, Arias-Garcia MA, Allen WE, Singh A, Kuksenko O, Abudayyeh OO, Gootenberg JS, Fu Z, Macrae RK, Buenrostro JD, Regev A, Zhang F. Cell. 2023 Jan 5;186(1):209-229.e26. doi: 10.1016/j.cell.2022.11.026. PubMed 36608654.
Backbone
  Vector backbone: pLX_TRC317
  Backbone manufacturer: Broad Institute Genetic Perturbation Platform
  Backbone size w/o insert (bp): 8264
  Vector type: Mammalian Expression, Lentiviral
  Selectable markers: Puromycin
Growth in bacteria
  Bacterial resistance: Ampicillin, 100 μg/mL
  Growth temperature: 30°C
  Growth strain: NEB Stable
  Copy number: High Copy
Gene/Insert
  Gene/Insert name: GLMP
  Species: H. sapiens (human)
  Insert size (bp): 1064
  Entrez Gene: GLMP (a.k.a. C1orf85, NCU-G1, lnc-UCID)
  Promoter: EF1a
  Cloning method: Unknown
  Sequencing primers: 5′ GGGTGGAGACTGAAGTTAGGCCAG; 3′ CACATAGCGTAAAAGGAGCAACATAG
Terms and licenses: Academic/Nonprofit Terms; Industry Terms: Not Available to Industry
Depositor comments: NM_001256605,ENST00000622703 . The transcription factor ORF portion of this plasmid was synthesized by Genewiz. Please test multiple small colonies in case of plasmid recombination. To make this collection available in a timely manner, a portion of this collection was not fully sequenced by Addgene. If an Addgene verified full plasmid sequence is not available, please contact us prior to placing an order to request the full sequence.
How to cite: TFORF0877 was a gift from Feng Zhang (Addgene plasmid # 143734 ; http://n2t.net/addgene:143734 ; RRID:Addgene_143734)
