>Addgene plasmid #143734 | TFORF0877 | depositor partial sequence | sequence record 283332 | Insert
ACCGCCACCATGCGCGGCTCTGTGGAGTGCACCTGGGGTTGGGGGCACTGTGCCCCCAGCCCCCTGCTCC
TTTGGACTCTACTTCTGTTTGCAGCCCCATTTGGCCTGCTGGGGGAGAAGACCCGCCAGCTGCTTGAGTT
TGACAGCACCAACGTGTCCGATACGGCAGCAAAGCCTTTGGGAAGACCATATCCTCCATACTCCTTGGCC
GATTTCTCTTGGAACAACATCACTGATTCATTGGATCCTGCCACCCTGAGTGCCACATTTCAAGGCCACC
CCATGAACGACCCTACCAGGACTTTTGCCAATGGCAGCCTGGCCTTCAGGGTCCAGGCCTTTTCCAGGTC
CAGCCGACCAGCCCAACCCCCTCGCCTCCTGCACACAGCAGACACCTGTCAGCTAGAGGTGGCCCTGATT
GGAGCCTCTCCCCGGGGAAACCGTTCCCTGTTTGGGCTGGAGGTAGCCACATTGGGCCAGGGCCCTGACT
GCCCCTCAATGCAGGAGCAGCACTCCATCGACGATGAATATGCACCGGCCGTCTTCCAGTTGGACCAGCT
ACTGTGGGGCTCCCTCCCATCAGGCTTTGCACAGTGGCGACCAGTGGCTTACTCCCAGAAGCCGGGGGGC
CGAGAATCAGCCCTGCCCTGCCAAGCTTCCCCTCTTCATCCTGCCTTAGCATACTCTCTTCCCCAGTCAC
CCATTGTCCGAGCCTTCTTTGGGTCCCAGAATAACTTCTGTGCCTTCAATCTGACGTTCGGGGCTTCCAC
AGGCCCTGGCTATTGGGACCAACACTACCTCAGCTGGTCGATGCTCCTGGGTGTGGGCTTCCCTCCAGTG
GACGGCTTGTCCCCACTAGTCCTGGGCATCATGGCAGTGGCCCTGGGTGCCCCAGGGCTCATGCTGCTAG
GGGGCGGCTTGGTTCTGCTGCTGCACCACAAGAAGTACTCAGAGTACCAGTCCATAAATTAGTAATGAAC
TAGTCCGTAACTTGAAAGTATTTCGATTTCTTGGCTTTATATATCTTGTGGAAAGGACGATAGCCTGGCA
GTAGCATCGCAACG
