>Addgene plasmid #143734 | TFORF0877 | depositor partial sequence | sequence record 283333 | Barcode
TAGCCTGGCAGTAGCATCGCAACG
